Addgene plasmid #152845: pGBW-m4134394
Purpose: Mammalian expression plasmid for SARS-CoV-2 helicase
Depositing lab: Ginkgo Bioworks & Benjie Chen. Depositing organization: Ginkgo Bioworks.
Backbone
  Vector backbone: pTwist_CMV_6
  Backbone size w/o insert (bp): 4180
  Vector type: Mammalian Expression
Growth in bacteria
  Bacterial resistance: Ampicillin, 100 μg/mL
  Growth temperature: 37°C
  Growth strain: DH5alpha
  Copy number: High Copy
Gene/Insert
  Gene/Insert name: SARS-CoV-2 helicase (alt name: nsp13)
  Species: Severe acute respiratory syndrome coronavirus 2
  Insert size (bp): 1796
  Mutation: wt
  Entrez Gene: ORF1ab (a.k.a. GU280_gp01)
  Promoter: CMV
  Tag / fusion protein: Cleavable TEV;TapTag (C terminal on backbone)
  Cloning method: Unknown
Resource information
  A portion of this plasmid was derived from a plasmid made by: GinkgoBioworks
Depositor comments: NCBI reference sequence: YP_009725308.1
How to cite: pGBW-m4134394 was a gift from Ginkgo Bioworks & Benjie Chen (Addgene plasmid # 152845 ; http://n2t.net/addgene:152845 ; RRID:Addgene_152845)
