[The description below was written by a language model from this plasmid's Addgene catalogue record and pLannotate feature annotations shown in this document.]
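Description:
pGBW-m4134394 is a mammalian expression plasmid built on the pTwist_CMV_6 backbone for producing the SARS-CoV-2 helicase, nsp13, a mature product of the viral ORF1ab polyprotein. It is propagated in E. coli as a high-copy plasmid through a ColE1/pUC-type origin and is selected with ampicillin via a full-length β-lactamase (AmpR) gene. The record does not list a mammalian selection marker, which suggests transient transfection as the likely mode of use.

The wild-type nsp13 coding sequence (about 1.8 kb) lies downstream of the human cytomegalovirus immediate-early enhancer and promoter elements. The automated annotation labels it as a fragment of the closely related SARS-CoV replicase polyprotein and attaches a methyltransferase description that belongs to the polyprotein entry rather than to this segment. According to the catalogue, the C terminus carries a backbone-encoded TEV-cleavable TAP tag. This fits the two downstream annotated fragments: a short stretch matching human myosin light chain kinase 2, which most likely corresponds to a calmodulin-binding peptide, and a fragment of Staphylococcus aureus protein A with immunoglobulin-binding domains. In a classic TAP arrangement, these modules allow sequential capture on IgG and calmodulin resins, with TEV protease releasing the protein between the two steps. An SV40 polyadenylation signal is annotated after the cassette, although on the opposite strand.

The expression unit is flanked by 5' and 3' β-globin insulator elements, T7 and rrnG terminators, and an upstream synthetic poly(A) signal, which presumably isolate it from read-through transcription originating in the backbone. The construct is suited to expressing tagged helicase in mammalian cells for affinity purification, interaction mapping or biochemical study.
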