Features (pLannotate 1.2.2; 18 found; start..end, strand, type, name):
      8..1807    +  CDS            rep (fragment): R1AB_SARS - Experimental evidence at protein level: Swiss-Prot protein existence level 1. [2'-O-methyltransferase]: Methyltransferase that mediates mRNA cap 2'-O-ribose methylation to the 5'-cap structure of viral mRNAs. N7-methyl guanosine cap is a prerequisite for binding of nsp16. Therefore plays an essential role in viral mRNAs cap methylation which is essential to evade immune system. From Severe acute respiratory syndrome coronavirus (SARS-CoV).
   1859..1936    +  CDS            MYLK2 (fragment): MYLK2_HUMAN - Experimental evidence at protein level: Swiss-Prot protein existence level 1. Implicated in the level of global muscle contraction and cardiac function. Phosphorylates a specific serine in the N-terminus of a myosin light chain. From Homo sapiens (Human).
   2018..2368    +  CDS            spa (fragment): SPA_STAAU - Experimental evidence at protein level: Swiss-Prot protein existence level 1. Plays a role in the inhibition of the host innate and adaptive immune responses. Possesses five immunoglobulin-binding domains that capture both the fragment crystallizable region (Fc region) and the Fab region (part of Ig that identifies antigen) of immunoglobulins (By similarity). In turn, Staphylococcus aureus is protected from phagocytic killing via inhibition of Ig Fc region. In addition, the host elicited B-cell response is prevented due to a decrease of antibody-secreting cell proliferation that en
   2433..2554    -  polyA_signal   SV40 poly(A) signal: SV40 polyadenylation signal
   2577..2646    -  CDS            large T antigen (fragment): large T antigen from SV40 (simian virus 40)
   2669..2715    +  terminator     T7 terminator: transcription terminator for bacteriophage T7 RNA polymerase
   2745..2881    +  terminator     rrnG terminator: transcription terminator from the E. coli ribosomal RNA rrnG operon (Albrechtsen et al., 1991)
   2926..2997    +  misc_feature   3' β-globin insulator: insulator downstream of the human β-globin locus (Farrell et al., 2002)
   3223..3811    -  rep_origin     ori: high-copy-number ColE1/pMB1/pBR322/pUC origin of replication
   3983..4047    -  CDS            bla(M) (fragment): β-lactamase lacking the signal sequence; bla(M); allows cytosolic expression of β-lactamase
   4557..5417    +  CDS            AmpR: β-lactamase; bla; confers resistance to ampicillin, carbenicillin, and related antibiotics
   5430..5566    +  terminator     rrnG terminator: transcription terminator from the E. coli ribosomal RNA rrnG operon (Albrechtsen et al., 1991)
   5718..5789    +  misc_feature   5' β-globin insulator: insulator upstream of the human β-globin locus (Farrell et al., 2002)
   5794..5840    -  terminator     T7 terminator: transcription terminator for bacteriophage T7 RNA polymerase
   5858..5906    -  polyA_signal   poly(A) signal: synthetic polyadenylation signal
   5987..6290    +  enhancer       CMV enhancer: human cytomegalovirus immediate early enhancer
   6363..6380    -  promoter       CMV promoter (fragment): human cytomegalovirus (CMV) immediate early promoter
   6443..6494    +  promoter       CMVd2 promoter: truncated human cytomegalovirus (CMV) immediate early promoter that yields moderately reduced expression relative to the full-length promoter
>Addgene plasmid #152845 | pGBW-m4134394 | depositor full sequence | sequence record 295857 | Full Sequence
CACCATGGTTGGGGCTTGTGTTCTTTGCAATTCACAGACTTCATTAAGATGTGGTGCTTGCATACGTAGA
CCATTCTTATGTTGTAAATGCTGTTACGACCATGTCATATCAACATCACATAAATTAGTCTTGTCTGTTA
ATCCGTATGTTTGCAATGCTCCAGGTTGTGATGTCACAGATGTGACTCAACTTTACTTAGGAGGTATGAG
CTATTATTGTAAATCACATAAACCACCCATTAGTTTTCCATTGTGTGCTAATGGACAAGTTTTTGGTTTA
TATAAAAATACATGTGTTGGTAGCGATAATGTTACTGACTTTAATGCAATTGCAACATGTGACTGGACAA
ATGCTGGTGATTACATTTTAGCTAACACCTGTACTGAAAGACTCAAGCTTTTTGCAGCAGAAACGCTCAA
AGCTACTGAGGAGACATTTAAACTGTCTTATGGTATTGCTACTGTACGTGAAGTGCTGTCTGACAGAGAA
TTACATCTTTCATGGGAAGTTGGTAAACCTAGACCACCACTTAACCGAAATTATGTCTTTACTGGTTATC
GTGTAACTAAAAACAGTAAAGTACAAATAGGAGAGTACACCTTTGAAAAAGGTGACTATGGTGATGCTGT
TGTTTACCGAGGTACAACAACTTACAAATTAAATGTTGGTGATTATTTTGTGCTGACATCACATACAGTA
ATGCCATTAAGTGCACCTACACTAGTGCCACAAGAGCACTATGTTAGAATTACTGGCTTATACCCAACAC
TCAATATCTCAGATGAGTTTTCTAGCAATGTTGCAAATTATCAAAAGGTTGGTATGCAAAAGTATTCTAC
ACTCCAGGGACCACCTGGTACTGGTAAGAGTCATTTTGCTATTGGCCTAGCTCTCTACTACCCTTCTGCT
CGCATAGTGTATACAGCTTGCTCTCATGCCGCTGTTGATGCACTATGTGAGAAGGCATTAAAATATTTGC
CTATAGATAAATGTAGTAGAATTATACCTGCACGTGCTCGTGTAGAGTGTTTTGATAAATTCAAAGTGAA
TTCAACATTAGAACAGTATGTCTTTTGTACTGTAAATGCATTGCCTGAGACGACAGCAGATATAGTTGTC
TTTGATGAAATTTCAATGGCCACAAATTATGATTTGAGTGTTGTCAATGCCAGATTACGTGCTAAGCACT
ATGTGTACATTGGCGACCCTGCTCAATTACCTGCACCACGCACATTGCTAACTAAGGGCACACTAGAACC
AGAATATTTCAATTCAGTGTGTAGACTTATGAAAACTATAGGTCCAGACATGTTCCTCGGAACTTGTCGG
CGTTGTCCTGCTGAAATTGTTGACACTGTGAGTGCTTTGGTTTATGATAATAAGCTTAAAGCACATAAAG
ACAAATCAGCTCAATGCTTTAAAATGTTTTATAAGGGTGTTATCACGCATGATGTTTCATCTGCAATTAA
CAGGCCACAAATAGGCGTGGTAAGAGAATTCCTTACACGTAACCCTGCTTGGAGAAAAGCTGTCTTTATT
TCACCTTATAATTCACAGAATGCTGTAGCCTCAAAGATTTTGGGACTACCAACTCAAACTGTTGATTCAT
CACAGGGCTCAGAATATGACTATGTCATATTCACTCAAACCACTGAAACAGCTCACTCTTGTAATGTAAA
CAGATTTAATGTTGCTATTACCAGAGCAAAAGTAGGCATACTTTGCATAATGTCTGATAGAGACCTTTAT
GACAAGTTGCAATTTACAAGTCTTGAAATTCCACGTAGGAATGTGGCAACTTTAGAAAACCTTTACTTTC
AGTCGGGACGGCGAATCCCGGGGCTGATAAATCCCTGGAAAAGGAGATGGAAGAAGAACTTTATTGCAGT
GTCTGCGGCTAACCGGTTCAAAAAGATCAGTTCAAGCGGCGCCCTAGATTACGACATTCCTACGACCGCC
TCCGAGAATCTCTATTTCCAGGGTGAATTTGGCTTGGCACAACATGACGAGGCCGTCGATAACAAGTTTA
ATAAAGAACAGCAGAACGCTTTCTATGAGATCCTTCACTTACCAAATCTGAACGAAGAGCAACGCAACGC
TTTCATTCAGAGCCTGAAAGACGATCCCTCGCAGTCTGCAAATCTCCTGGCCGAAGCCAAGAAGCTGAAT
GACGCACAGGCTCCAAAAGTTGATAACAAGTTTAACAAGGAGCAGCAGAATGCTTTCTACGAGATATTGC
ACCTTCCTAATCTGAATGAGGAACAAAGAAATGCATTTATCCAGTCCCTAAAAGACGATCCATCACAGAG
TGCCAACCTGCTTGCGGAAGCCAAAAAGCTCAATGATGCCCAGGCCCCGAAAGTAGACGCGAACCATCAA
TAAGCTAGCTTGACTGACTGAGATACAGCGTACCTTCAGCTCACAGACATGATAAGATACATTGATGAGT
TTGGACAAACCACAACTAGAATGCAGTGAAAAAAATGCTTTATTTGTGAAATTTGTGATGCTATTGCTTT
ATTTGTAACCATTATAAGCTGCAATAAACAAGTTAACAACAACAATTGCATTCATTTTATGTTTCAGGTT
CAGGGGGAGGTGTGGGAGGTTTTTTAAAGCAAGTAAAACCTCTACAAATGTGGTATTGGCCCATCTCTAT
CGGTATCGTAGCATAACCCCTTGGGGCCTCTAAACGGGTCTTGAGGGGTTTTTTGTGCCCCTCGGGCCGG
ATTGCTATCTACCGGCATTGGCGCAGAAAAAAATGCCTGATGCGACGCTGCGCGTCTTATACTCCCACAT
ATGCCAGATTCAGCAACGGATACGGCTTCCCCAACTTGCCCACTTCCATACGTGTCCTCCTTACCAGAAA
TTTATCCTTAAGGTCGTCAGCTATCCTGCAGGCGATCTCTCGATTTCGATCAAGACATTCCTTTAATGGT
CTTTTCTGGACACCACTAGGGGTCAGAAGTAGTTCATCAAACTTTCTTCCCTCCCTAATCTCATTGGTTA
CCTTGGGCTATCGAAACTTAATTAACCAGTCAAGTCAGCTACTTGGCGAGATCGACTTGTCTGGGTTTCG
ACTACGCTCAGAATTGCGTCAGTCAAGTTCGATCTGGTCCTTGCTATTGCACCCGTTCTCCGATTACGAG
TTTCATTTAAATCATGTGAGCAAAAGGCCAGCAAAAGGCCAGGAACCGTAAAAAGGCCGCGTTGCTGGCG
TTTTTCCATAGGCTCCGCCCCCCTGACGAGCATCACAAAAATCGACGCTCAAGTCAGAGGTGGCGAAACC
CGACAGGACTATAAAGATACCAGGCGTTTCCCCCTGGAAGCTCCCTCGTGCGCTCTCCTGTTCCGACCCT
GCCGCTTACCGGATACCTGTCCGCCTTTCTCCCTTCGGGAAGCGTGGCGCTTTCTCATAGCTCACGCTGT
AGGTATCTCAGTTCGGTGTAGGTCGTTCGCTCCAAGCTGGGCTGTGTGCACGAACCCCCCGTTCAGCCCG
ACCGCTGCGCCTTATCCGGTAACTATCGTCTTGAGTCCAACCCGGTAAGACACGACTTATCGCCACTGGC
AGCAGCCACTGGTAACAGGATTAGCAGAGCGAGGTATGTAGGCGGTGCTACAGAGTTCTTGAAGTGGTGG
CCTAACTACGGCTACACTAGAAGAACAGTATTTGGTATCTGCGCTCTGCTGAAGCCAGTTACCTTCGGAA
AAAGAGTTGGTAGCTCTTGATCCGGCAAACAAACCACCGCTGGTAGCGGTGGTTTTTTTGTTTGCAAGCA
GCAGATTACGCGCAGAAAAAAAGGATCTCAAGAAGATCCTTTGATCTTTTCTACGGGGTCTGACGCTCAG
TGGAACGAAAACTCACGTTAAGGGATTTTGGTCATGAGATTATCAAAAAGGATCTTCACCTAGATCCTTT
TAAATTAAAAATGAAGTTTTAAATCAATCTAAAGTATATATGAGTAAACTTGGTCTGACAGTTACCAATG
CTTAATCAGTGAGGCACCTATCTCAGCGATCTGTCTATTTCGTTCATCCATAGTTGCATTTAAATTTCCG
AACTCTCCAAGGCCCTCGTCGGAAAATCTTCAAACCTTTCGTCCGATCCATCTTGCAGGCTACCTCTCGA
ACGAACTATCGCAAGTCTCTTGGCCGGCCTTGCGCCTTGGCTATTGCTTGGCAGCGCCTATCGCCAGGTA
TTACTCCAATCCCGAATATCCGAGATCGGGATCACCCGAGAGAAGTTCAACCTACATCCTCAATCCCGAT
CTATCCGAGATCCGAGGAATATCGAAATCGGGGCGCGCCTGGTGTACCGAGAACGATCCTCTCAGTGCGA
GTCTCGACGATCCATATCGTTGCTTGGCAGTCAGCCAGTCGGAATCCAGCTTGGGACCCAGGAAGTCCAA
TCGTCAGATATTGTACTCAAGCCTGGTCACGGCAGCGTACCGATCTGTTTAAACCTAGATATTGATAGTC
TGATCGGTCAACGTATAATCGAGTCCTAGCTTTTGCAAACATCTATCAAGAGACAGGATCAGCAGGAGGC
TTTCGCATGAGTATTCAACATTTCCGTGTCGCCCTTATTCCCTTTTTTGCGGCATTTTGCCTTCCTGTTT
TTGCTCACCCAGAAACGCTGGTGAAAGTAAAAGATGCTGAAGATCAGTTGGGTGCGCGAGTGGGTTACAT
CGAACTGGATCTCAACAGCGGTAAGATCCTTGAGAGTTTTCGCCCCGAAGAACGCTTTCCAATGATGAGC
ACTTTTAAAGTTCTGCTATGTGGCGCGGTATTATCCCGTATTGACGCCGGGCAAGAGCAACTCGGTCGCC
GCATACACTATTCTCAGAATGACTTGGTTGAGTATTCACCAGTCACAGAAAAGCATCTTACGGATGGCAT
GACAGTAAGAGAATTATGCAGTGCTGCCATAACCATGAGTGATAACACTGCGGCCAACTTACTTCTGACA
ACGATTGGAGGACCGAAGGAGCTAACCGCTTTTTTGCACAACATGGGGGATCATGTAACTCGCCTTGATC
GTTGGGAACCGGAGCTGAATGAAGCCATACCAAACGACGAGCGTGACACCACGATGCCTGTAGCAATGGC
AACAACCTTGCGTAAACTATTAACTGGCGAACTACTTACTCTAGCTTCCCGGCAACAGTTGATAGACTGG
ATGGAGGCGGATAAAGTTGCAGGACCACTTCTGCGCTCGGCCCTTCCGGCTGGCTGGTTTATTGCTGATA
AATCTGGAGCCGGTGAGCGTGGGTCTCGCGGTATCATTGCAGCACTGGGGCCAGATGGTAAGCCCTCCCG
TATCGTAGTTATCTACACGACGGGGAGTCAGGCAACTATGGATGAACGAAATAGACAGATCGCTGAGATA
GGTGCCTCACTGATTAAGCATTGGTAACCGATTCTAGGTGCATTGGCGCAGAAAAAAATGCCTGATGCGA
CGCTGCGCGTCTTATACTCCCACATATGCCAGATTCAGCAACGGATACGGCTTCCCCAACTTGCCCACTT
CCATACGTGTCCTCCTTACCAGAAATTTATCCTTAAGATCCCGAATCGTTTAAACTCGACTCTGGCTCTA
TCGAATCTCCGTCGTTTCGAGCTTACGCGAACAGCCGTGGCGCTCATTTGCTCGTCGGGCATCGAATCTC
GTCAGCTATCGTCAGCTTACCTTTTTGGCAGCGATCGCGGCTCCCGACATCTTGGACCATTAGCTCCACA
GGTATCTTCTTCCCTCTAGTGGTCATAACAGCAGCTTCAGCTACCTCTCAATTCAAAAAACCCCTCAAGA
CCCGTTTAGAGGCCCCAAGGGGTTATGCTATCAATCGTTGCGTTACACACACAAAAAACCAACACACATC
CATCTTCGATGGATAGCGATTTTATTATCTAACTGCTGATCGAGTGTAGCCAGATCTAGTAATCAATTAC
GGGGTCATTAGTTCATAGCCCATATATGGAGTTCCGCGTTACATAACTTACGGTAAATGGCCCGCCTGGC
TGACCGCCCAACGACCCCCGCCCATTGACGTCAATAATGACGTATGTTCCCATAGTAACGCCAATAGGGA
CTTTCCATTGACGTCAATGGGTGGAGTATTTACGGTAAACTGCCCACTTGGCAGTACATCAAGTGTATCA
TATGCCAAGTACGCCCCCTATTGACGTCAATGACGGTAAATGGCCCGCCTGGCATTATGCCCAGTACATG
ACCTTATGGGACTTTCCTACTTGGCAGTACATCTACGTATTAGTCATCGCTATTACCATGCTGATGCGGT
TTTGGCAGTACATCAATGGGCGTGGATAGCGGTTTGACTCACGGGGATTTCCAAGTCTCCACCCCATTGA
CGTCAATGGGAGTTTGTTTTGGCACCAAAATCAACGGGACTTTCCAAAATGTCGTAACAACTCCGCCCCA
TTGACGCAAATGGGCGGTAGGCGTGTACGGTGGGAGGTCTATATAAGCAGAGCTGGTTTAGTGAACCGTC
AGATCAGATCTTTGTCGATCCTACCATCCACTCGACACACCCGCCAGCGGCCGC
